>Addgene plasmid #25944 | pMAD-Gate5 | depositor full sequence | sequence record 12165 | Author sequence
TCAATATTGGCCATTAGCCATATTATTCATTGGTTATATAGCATAAATCAATATTGGCTATTGGCCATTG
CATACGTTGTATCTATATCATAATATGTACATTTATATTGGCTCATGTCCAATATGACCGCCATGTTGGC
ATTGATTATTGACTAGTTATTAATAGTAATCAATTACGGGGTCATTAGTTCATAGCCCATATATGGAGTT
CCGCGTTACATAACTTACGGTAAATGGCCCGCCTGGCTGACCGCCCAACGACCCCCGCCCATTGACGTCA
ATAATGACGTATGTTCCCATAGTAACGCCAATAGGGACTTTCCATTGACGTCAATGGGTGGAGTATTTAC
GGTAAACTGCCCACTTGGCAGTACATCAAGTGTATCATATGCCAAGTCCGCCCCCTATTGACGTCAATGA
CGGTAAATGGCCCGCCTGGCATTATGCCCAGTACATGACCTTACGGGACTTTCCTACTTGGCAGTACATC
TACGTATTAGTCATCGCTATTACCATGGTGATGCGGTTTTGGCAGTACACCAATGGGCGTGGATAGCGGT
TTGACTCACGGGGATTTCCAAGTCTCCACCCCATTGACGTCAATGGGAGTTTGTTTTGGCACCAAAATCA
ACGGGACTTTCCAAAATGTCGTAACAACTGCGATCGCCCGCCCCGTTGACGCAAATGGGCGGTAGGCGTG
TACGGTGGGAGGTCTATATAAGCAGAGCTCGTTTAGTGAACCGTCAGATCACTAGAAGCTTTATTGCGGT
AGTTTATCACAGTTAAATTGCTAACGCAGTCAGTGCTTCTGACACAACAGTCTCGAACTTAAGCTGCAGT
GACTCTCTTAAGGTAGCCTTGCAGAAGTTGGTCGTGAGGCACTGGGCAGGTAAGTATCAAGGTTACAAGA
CAGGTTTAAGGAGACCAATAGAAACTGGGCTTGTCGAGACAGAGAAGACTCTTGCGTTTCTGATAGGCAC
CTATTGGTCTTACTGACATCCACTTTGCCTTTCTCTCCACAGGTGTCCACTCCCAGTTCAATTACAGCTC
TTAAGGCTAGAGTACTTAATACGACTCACTATAGGCTAGCCAGCTTGAAGCAAGCCTCCTGAAAGATGAA
GCTACTGTCTTCTATCGAACAAGCATGCCCAAAAAAGAAGAGAAAGGTAGATGAATTCCCGGGGATCTCG
ACGGCCCCCCCGACCGATGTCAGCCTGGGGGACGAGCTCCACTTAGACGGCGAGGACGTGGCGATGGCGC
ATGCCGACGCGCTAGACGATTTCGATCTGGACATGTTGGGGGACGGGGATTCCCCGGGTCCGGGATCGCC
AGGGATCCGTCGACTTGACGCGTTGATATCAACCACTTTGTACAAGAAAGCTGAACGAGAAACGTAAAAT
GATATAAATATCAATATATTAAATTAGATTTTGCATAAAAAACAGACTACATAATACTGTAAAACACAAC
ATATCCAGTCACTATGGTCGACCTGCAGACTGGCTGTGTATAAGGGAGCCTGACATTTATATTCCCCAGA
ACATCAGGTTAATGGCGTTTTTGATGTCATTTTCGCGGTGGCTGAGATCAGCCACTTCTTCCCCGATAAC
GGAGACCGGCACACTGGCCATATCGGTGGTCATCATGCGCCAGCTTTCATCCCCGATATGCACCACCGGG
TAAAGTTCACGGGAGACTTTATCTGACAGCAGACGTGCACTGGCCAGGGGGATCACCATCCGTCGCCCGG
GCGTGTCAATAATATCACTCTGTACATCCACAAACAGACGATAACGGCTCTCTCTTTTATAGGTGTAAAC
CTTAAACTGCATTTCACCAGCCCCTGTTCTCGTCAGCAAAAGAGCCGTTCATTTCAATAAACCGGGCGAC
CTCAGCCATCCCTTCCTGATTTTCCGCTTTCCAGCGTTCGGCACGCAGACGACGGGCTTCATTCTGCATG
GTTGTGCTTACCAGACCGGAGATATTGACATCATATATGCCTTGAGCAACTGATAGCTGTCGCTGTCAAC
TGTCACTGTAATACGCTGCTTCATAGCATACCTCTTTTTGACATACTTCGGGTATACATATCAGTATATA
TTCTTATACCGCAAAAATCAGCGCGCAAATACGCATACTGTTATCTGGCTTTTAGTAAGCCGGATCCAGA
TCTTTACGCCCCGCCCTGCCACTCATCGCAGTACTGTTGTAATTCATTAAGCATTCTGCCGACATGGAAG
CCATCACAAACGGCATGATGAACCTGAATCGCCAGCGGCATCAGCACCTTGTCGCCTTGCGTATAATATT
TGCCCATGGTGAAAACGGGGGCGAAGAAGTTGTCCATATTGGCCACGTTTAAATCAAAACTGGTGAAACT
CACCCAGGGATTGGCTGAGACGAAAAACATATTCTCAATAAACCCTTTAGGGAAATAGGCCAGGTTTTCA
CCGTAACACGCCACATCTTGCGAATATATGTGTAGAAACTGCCGGAAATCGTCGTGGTATTCACTCCAGA
GCGATGAAAACGTTTCAGTTTGCTCATGGAAAACGGTGTAACAAGGGTGAACACTATCCCATATCACCAG
CTCACCGTCTTTCATTGCCATACGGAATTCCGGATGAGCATTCATCAGGCGGGCAAGAATGTGAATAAAG
GCCGGATAAAACTTGTGCTTATTTTTCTTTACGGTCTTTAAAAAGGCCGTAATATCCAGCTGAACGGTCT
GGTTATAGGTACATTGAGCAACTGACTGAAATGCCTCAAAATGTTCTTTACGATGCCATTGGGATATATC
AACGGTGGTATATCCAGTGATTTTTTTCTCCATTTTAGCTTCCTTAGCTCCTGAAAATCTCGACGGATCC
TAACTCAAAATCCACACATTATACGAGCCGGAAGCATAAAGTGTAAAGCCTGGGGTGCCTAATGCGGCCG
CCATAGTGACTGGATATGTTGTGTTTTACAGTATTATGTAGTCTGTTTTTTATGCAAAATCTAATTTAAT
ATATTGATATTTATATCATTTTACGTTTCTCGTTCAGCTTTTTTGTACAAACTTGTTGATATCATCTAGA
GCGGCCGCAGGTACCTGAATAACTAAGGCCGCTTCCCTTTAGTGAGGGTTAATGCTTCGAGCAGACATGA
TAAGATACATTGATGAGTTTGGACAAACCACAACTAGAATGCAGTGAAAAAAATGCTTTATTTGTGAAAT
TTGTGATGCTATTGCTTTATTTGTAACCATTATAAGCTGCAATAAACAAGTTAACAACAACAATTGCATT
CATTTTATGTTTCAGGTTCAGGGGGAGATGTGGGAGGTTTTTTAAAGCAAGTAAAACCTCTACAAATGTG
GTAAAATCCGATAAGGATCGATTCCGGAGCCTGAATGGCGAATGG
[124 nt withheld, positions 3406-3529]
C
[91 nt withheld, positions 3531-3621]
A
[49 nt withheld, positions 3623-3671]
CCTTTGACGTTGGAGTCCACGTTCTTT
[37 nt withheld, positions 3699-3735]
ACCCTATCTCGGTCTATTCTTTTGATTTATAAGGGATTTTGCCGATTTCGGCCTATTGGTTAAAAAATGA
GCTGATTTAACAAAAATTTAACGCGAATTTTAACAAAATATTAACGCTTACAATTTCGCCTGTGTACCTT
CTGAGGCGGAAAGAACCAGCTGTGGAATGTGTGTCAGTTAGGGTGTGGAAAGTCCCCAGGCTCCCCAGCA
GGCAGAAGTATGCAAAGCATGCATCTCAATTAGTCAGCAACCAGGTGTGGAAAGTCCCCAGGCTCCCCAG
CAGGCAGAAGTATGCAAAGCATGCATCTCAATTAGTCAGCAACCATAGTCCCGCCCCTAACTCCGCCCAT
CCCGCCCCTAACTCCGCCCAGTTCCGCCCATTCTCCGCCCCATGGCTGACTAATTTTTTTTATTTATGCA
GAGGCCGAGGCCGCCTCGGCCTCTGAGCTATTCCAGAAGTAGTGAGGAGGCTTTTTTGGAGGCCTAGGCT
TTTGCAAAAAGCTTGATTCTTCTGACACAACAGTCTCGAACTTAAGGCTAGAGCCACCATGATTGAACAA
GATGGATTGCACGCAGGTTCTCCGGCCGCTTGGGTGGAGAGGCTATTCGGCTATGACTGGGCACAACAGA
CAATCGGCTGCTCTGATGCCGCCGTGTTCCGGCTGTCAGCGCAGGGGCGCCCGGTTCTTTTTGTCAAGAC
CGACCTGTCCGGTGCCCTGAATGAACTGCAGGACGAGGCAGCGCGGCTATCGTGGCTGGCCACGACGGGC
GTTCCTTGCGCAGCTGTGCTCGACGTTGTCACTGAAGCGGGAAGGGACTGGCTGCTATTGGGCGAAGTGC
CGGGGCAGGATCTCCTGTCATCTCACCTTGCTCCTGCCGAGAAAGTATCCATCATGGCTGATGCAATGCG
GCGGCTGCATACGCTTGATCCGGCTACCTGCCCATTCGACCACCAAGCGAAACATCGCATCGAGCGAGCA
CGTACTCGGATGGAAGCCGGTCTTGTCGATCAGGATGATCTGGACGAAGAGCATCAGGGGCTCGCGCCAG
CCGAACTGTTCGCCAGGCTCAAGGCGCGCATGCCCGACGGCGAGGATCTCGTCGTGACCCATGGCGATGC
CTGCTTGCCGAATATCATGGTGGAAAATGGCCGCTTTTCTGGATTCATCGACTGTGGCCGGCTGGGTGTG
GCGGACCGCTATCAGGACATAGCGTTGGCTACCCGTGATATTGCTGAAGAGCTTGGCGGCGAATGGGCTG
ACCGCTTCCTCGTGCTTTACGGTATCGCCGCTCCCGATTCGCAGCGCATCGCCTTCTATCGCCTTCTTGA
CGAGTTCTTCTGAGCGGGACTCTGGGGTTCGAAATGACCGACCAAGCGACGCCCAACCTGCCATCACGAT
GGCCGCAATAAAATATCTTTATTTTCATTACATCTGTGTGTTGGTTTTTTGTGTGAAGATCCGCGTATGG
TGCACTCTCAGTACAATCTGCTCTGATGCCGCATAGTTAAGCCAGCCCCGACACCCGCCAACACCCGCTG
ACGCGCCCTGACGGGCTTGTCTGCTCCCGGCATCCGCTTACAGACAAGCTGTGACCGTCTCCGGGAGCTG
CATGTGTCAGAGGTTTTCACCGTCATCACCGAAACGCGCGAGACGAAAGGGCCTCGTGATACGCCTATTT
TTATAGGTTAATGTCATGATAATAATGGTTTCTTAGACGTCAGGTGGCACTTTTCGGGGAAATGTGCGCG
GAACCCCTATTTGTTTATTTTTCTAAATACATTCAAATATGTATCCGCTCATGAGACAATAACCCTGATA
AATGCTTCAATAATATTGAAAAAGGAAGAGTATGAGTATTCAACATTTCCGTGTCGCCCTTATTCCCTTT
TTTGCGGCATTTTGCCTTCCTGTTTTTGCTCACCCAGAAACGCTGGTGAAAGTAAAAGATGCTGAAGATC
AGTTGGGTGCACGAGTGGGTTACATCGAACTGGATCTCAACAGCGGTAAGATCCTTGAGAGTTTTCGCCC
CGAAGAACGTTTTCCAATGATGAGCACTTTTAAAGTTCTGCTATGTGGCGCGGTATTATCCCGTATTGAC
GCCGGGCAAGAGCAACTCGGTCGCCGCATACACTATTCTCAGAATGACTTGGTTGAGTACTCACCAGTCA
CAGAAAAGCATCTTACGGATGGCATGACAGTAAGAGAATTATGCAGTGCTGCCATAACCATGAGTGATAA
CACTGCGGCCAACTTACTTCTGACAACGATCGGAGGACCGAAGGAGCTAACCGCTTTTTTGCACAACATG
GGGGATCATGTAACTCGCCTTGATCGTTGGGAACCGGAGCTGAATGAAGCCATACCAAACGACGAGCGTG
ACACCACGATGCCTGTAGCAATGGCAACAACGTTGCGCAAACTATTAACTGGCGAACTACTTACTCTAGC
TTCCCGGCAACAATTAATAGACTGGATGGAGGCGGATAAAGTTGCAGGACCACTTCTGCGCTCGGCCCTT
CCGGCTGGCTGGTTTATTGCTGATAAATCTGGAGCCGGTGAGCGTGGGTCTCGCGGTATCATTGCAGCAC
TGGGGCCAGATGGTAAGCCCTCCCGTATCGTAGTTATCTACACGACGGGGAGTCAGGCAACTATGGATGA
ACGAAATAGACAGATCGCTGAGATAGGTGCCTCACTGATTAAGCATTGGTAACTGTCAGACCAAGTTTAC
TCATATATACTTTAGATTGATTTAAAACTTCATTTTTAATTTAAAAGGATCTAGGTGAAGATCCTTTTTG
ATAATCTCATGACCAAAATCCCTTAACGTGAGTTTTCGTTCCACTGAGCGTCAGACCCCGTAGAAAAGAT
CAAAGGATCTTCTTGAGATCCTTTTTTTCTGCGCGTAATCTGCTGCTTGCAAACAAAAAAACCACCGCTA
CCAGCGGTGGTTTGTTTGCCGGATCAAGAGCTACCAACTCTTTTTCCGAAGGTAACTGGCTTCAGCAGAG
CGCAGATACCAAATACTGTTCTTCTAGTGTAGCCGTAGTTAGGCCACCACTTCAAGAACTCTGTAGCACC
GCCTACATACCTCGCTCTGCTAATCCTGTTACCAGTGGCTGCTGCCAGTGGCGATAAGTCGTGTCTTACC
GGGTTGGACTCAAGACGATAGTTACCGGATAAGGCGCAGCGGTCGGGCTGAACGGGGGGTTCGTGCACAC
AGCCCAGCTTGGAGCGAACGACCTACACCGAACTGAGATACCTACAGCGTGAGCTATGAGAAAGCGCCAC
GCTTCCCGAAGGGAGAAAGGCGGACAGGTATCCGGTAAGCGGCAGGGTCGGAACAGGAGAGCGCACGAGG
GAGCTTCCAGGGGGAAACGCCTGGTATCTTTATAGTCCTGTCGGGTTTCGCCACCTCTGACTTGAGCGTC
GATTTTTGTGATGCTCGTCAGGGGGGCGGAGCCTATGGAAAAACGCCAGCAACGCGGCCTTTTTACGGTT
CCTGGCCTTTTGCTGGCCTTTTGCTCACATGGCTCGACAGATCT
Features (pLannotate 1.2.2; 26 found; start..end, strand, type, name):
    140..517     +  enhancer       CMV enhancer: human cytomegalovirus immediate early enhancer
    518..729     +  promoter       CMV promoter: human cytomegalovirus (CMV) immediate early promoter
    890..1022    +  intron         chimeric intron: chimera between introns from human β-globin and immunoglobulin heavy chain genes
   1067..1085    +  promoter       T7 promoter: promoter for bacteriophage T7 RNA polymerase
   1116..1148    +  CDS            GAL4 DNA binding domain (fragment): DNA binding domain of the GAL4 transcriptional activator; Saccharomyces cerevisiae GAL4 (truncated)
   1149..1169    +  CDS            SV40 NLS: nuclear localization signal of SV40 (simian virus 40) large T antigen
   1194..1326    +  CDS            VP16 AD (fragment): transcriptional activation domain of herpes simplex virus protein VP16 (Triezenberg et al., 1988; Cousens et al., 1989); UL48
   1362..1486    +  protein_bind   attR2: mutant version of attR; recombination site for the Gateway® LR reaction LR Clonase™
   1530..1832    -  CDS            ccdB: CCDB_ECOLI - Also known as G, letB, letD. Experimental evidence at protein level: Swiss-Prot protein existence level 1. Toxic component of a type II toxin-antitoxin (TA) system, functioning in plasmid maintainence. Responsible for the post- segregational killing (PSK) of plasmid-free cells, also referred to as a plasmid addiction system. Half-life of over 2 hours. Cell killing by CcdB is accompanied by filamentation, defects in chromosome and plasmid segregation, defects in cell division, formation of anucleate cells, decreased DNA synthesis and plasmid loss. Interferes with the activity of DN
   1837..1995    -  CDS            ccdA (fragment): CCDA_ECO57 - Also known as H, letA. Experimental evidence at protein level: Swiss-Prot protein existence level 1. Antitoxin component of a type II toxin-antitoxin (TA) system which inhibits the post-segregational killing (PSK) of plasmid-free cells, also referred to as a plasmid addiction system. Binds to and blocks the activity of CcdB; will also remove bound CcdB protein from the CcdB-GyrA complex by forming a CcdA-CcdB complex, a process termed rejuvenation. Functions as a transcriptional corepressor for the ccdAB operon, repression also requires CcdB (By similarity). From Escherichia coli
   2174..2833    -  CDS            CmR: chloramphenicol acetyltransferase; cat; confers resistance to chloramphenicol
   2834..2863    -  promoter       cat promoter (fragment): promoter of the E. coli cat gene encoding chloramphenicol acetyltransferase
   2887..2917    -  promoter       lac UV5 promoter: E. coli lac promoter with an "up" mutation
   2942..3066    -  protein_bind   attR1: mutant version of attR; recombination site for the Gateway® LR reaction LR Clonase™
   3116..3133    -  promoter       T3 promoter (fragment): promoter for bacteriophage T3 RNA polymerase
   3151..3272    -  polyA_signal   SV40 poly(A) signal: SV40 polyadenylation signal
   3295..3363    -  CDS            large T antigen (fragment): large T antigen from SV40 (simian virus 40)
   3406..3834    +  rep_origin     f1 ori (sequence partly withheld): f1 bacteriophage origin of replication; arrow indicates direction of (+) strand synthesis
   3876..4233    +  promoter       SV40 promoter: SV40 enhancer and early promoter
   4284..5075    +  CDS            neo: KKA2_KLEPN - Also known as kan, nptII. Experimental evidence at protein level: Swiss-Prot protein existence level 1. Resistance to kanamycin, neomycin, paromomycin, ribostamycin, butirosin and gentamicin B. From Klebsiella pneumoniae.
   5142..5190    +  polyA_signal   poly(A) signal: synthetic polyadenylation signal
   5196..5250    -  misc_feature   bom (fragment): basis of mobility region from pBR322
   5352..5387    -  CDS            rop (fragment): Rop protein, which maintains plasmids at low copy number; rop
   5482..5586    +  promoter       AmpR promoter: bla
   5587..6447    +  CDS            AmpR: β-lactamase; bla; confers resistance to ampicillin, carbenicillin, and related antibiotics
   6618..7206    +  rep_origin     ori: high-copy-number ColE1/pMB1/pBR322/pUC origin of replication
