[The description below was written by a language model from this plasmid's Addgene catalogue record and pLannotate feature annotations shown in this document.]
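Description:
pMAD-Gate5 is a Gateway destination vector for mammalian two-hybrid assays, built by inserting a 1.7 kb Gateway recombination cassette into the EcoRV site of the Promega pACT backbone, giving a plasmid of about 7.3 kb. It carries no gene of interest. Instead, it is an empty acceptor into which open reading frames are transferred from entry clones by LR recombination. In E. coli it replicates from a high-copy ColE1/pUC-type origin and also carries an f1 origin. Ampicillin resistance comes from the backbone and chloramphenicol resistance from the cassette. Because the cassette encodes the CcdB toxin, the unrecombined vector has to be maintained in a ccdB-tolerant strain. For selection in mammalian cells, an SV40 early promoter drives a neo gene followed by a synthetic poly(A) signal, allowing G418 selection.

The expression unit consists of the CMV immediate-early enhancer and promoter, a chimeric β-globin/immunoglobulin intron and a T7 promoter. These are followed by a coding region with a short GAL4 fragment, an SV40 nuclear localization signal and the herpes simplex VP16 activation domain. Downstream lies the attR-flanked cassette containing ccdB, a ccdA fragment and CmR, then an SV40 poly(A) signal. In the annotated sequence the cassette sits with attR2 nearest VP16 and attR1 distal, with its internal genes on the reverse strand. LR recombination replaces the cassette with the incoming ORF, yielding an N-terminal VP16 fusion, and loss of ccdB counter-selects unrecombined plasmid in standard strains. The associated publication describes a coupled yeast and mammalian two-hybrid vector system with reading-frame-independent cloning. In that system this plasmid supplies the activation-domain ("prey") partner, which is co-expressed with a DNA-binding-domain fusion and a reporter to test protein–protein interactions in mammalian cells.
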