Addgene plasmid #25944: pMAD-Gate5
Depositing lab: Kamil Onder. Depositing organization: University of Salzburg. Publication: Coupled yeast 2-hybrid-mammalian 2-hybrid reading-frame-independent and site-specific recombinational cloning vector system. Maier CJ, Maier RH, Hintner H, Bauer JW, Onder K. Assay Drug Dev Technol. 2010 Oct;8(5):625-9. doi: 10.1089/adt.2009.0266. Epub 2010 Jun 1. PubMed 20515414.
Backbone
  Vector backbone: pACT
  Backbone manufacturer: Promega
  Backbone size w/o insert (bp): 5566
  Vector type: Mammalian Expression
  Selectable markers: Neomycin (select with G418)
Growth in bacteria
  Bacterial resistance: Chloramphenicol and Ampicillin, 25 & 100 μg/mL
  Growth temperature: 37°C
  Growth strain: ccdB Survival
  Growth instructions: Strain (ccdB Survival Strain): F- mcrA Δ(mrr-hsdRMS-mcrBC) Φ80lacZΔM15 ΔlacX74 recA1 araΔ139 Δ(ara-leu)7697 galU galK rpsL (StrR) endA1 nupG fhuA::IS2 ; Growth condition: 37°C
  Copy number: Unknown
Gene/Insert
  Gene/Insert name: None
  Insert size (bp): 1713
  Tag / fusion protein: VP16 Fusion Protein (N terminal on backbone)
  Cloning method: Restriction Enzyme; 5′ cloning site EcoRV (not destroyed); 3′ cloning site EcoRV (not destroyed)
  Sequencing primers: 5′ ATTCCCGGGGATCTCGAC
Terms and licenses: Academic/Nonprofit Terms; Industry Terms: Not Available to Industry
How to cite: pMAD-Gate5 was a gift from Kamil Onder (Addgene plasmid # 25944 ; http://n2t.net/addgene:25944 ; RRID:Addgene_25944)
