>Addgene plasmid #25944 | pMAD-Gate5 | addgene partial sequence | sequence record 66896 | chim-int-F 5'-TCTTACTGACATCCACTTTGCC-3'
GGTGTCCACTCCCAGTTCAATTACAGCTCTTAAGGCTAGAGTACTTAATACGACTCACTATAGGCTAGCC
AGCTTGAAGCAAGCCTCCTGAAAGATGAAGCTACTGTCTTCTATCGAACAAGCATGCCCAAAAAAGAAGA
GAAAGGTAGATGAATTCCCGGGGATCTCGACGGCCCCCCCGACCGATGTCAGCCTGGGGGACGAGCTCCA
CTTAGACGGCGAGGACGTGGCGATGGCGCATGCCGACGCGCTAGACGATTTCGATCTGGACATGTTGGGG
GACGGGGATTCCCCGGGTCCGGGATCGCCAGGGATCCGTCGACTTGACGCGTTGATATCAACCACTTTGT
ACAAGAAAGCTGAACGAGAAACGTAAAATGATATAAATATCAATATATTAAATTAGATTTTGCATAAAAA
ACAGACTACATAATACTGTAAAACACAACATATCCAGTCACTATGGTCGACCTGCAGACTGGCTGTGTAT
AAGGGAGCCTGACATTTATATTCCCCAGAACATCAGGTTAATGGCGTTTTTGATGTCATTTTCGCGGTGG
CTGAGATCAGCCACTTCTTCCCCGATAACGGAGACCGGCACACTGGCCATATCGGTGGTCATCATGCGCC
AGCTTTCATCCCCGATATGCACCACCGGGTAAAGTTCACGGGAGACTTTATCTGACAGCAGACGTGCACT
GGCCAGGGGGATCACCATCCGTCGCCCGGGCGTGTCAATAATATCACTCTGTACATCCACAAACAGACGA
TAACGGCTCTCTCTTTTATAGGTGTAAACCTTAAACTGCATTTCACCAGCCCCTGTTCTCGTCAGCAAAA
GAGCCGTTCATTTCAATAAACCGGGCGACCTCAGCCATCCCTTCCTGATTTTCCGCTTTCCAGCGTTCGG
CACGCAGACGACGGGCTTCATTCTGCATGGTTGTGCTTACCAGACCGGAGA
