>Addgene plasmid #25944 | pMAD-Gate5 | addgene partial sequence | sequence record 66899 | CAT-R 5'-GCAACTGACTGAAATGCCTC-3'
ATGCCATTGGGATATATCAACGGTGGTATATCCAGTGATTTTTTTCTCCATTTTAGCTTCCTTAGCTCCT
GAAAATCTCGACGGATCCTAACTCAAAATCCACACATTATACGAGCCGGAAGCATAAAGTGTAAAGCCTG
GGGTGCCTAATGCGGCCGCCATAGTGACTGGATATGTTGTGTTTTACAGTATTATGTAGTCTGTTTTTTA
TGCAAAATCTAATTTAATATATTGATATTTATATCATTTTACGTTTCTCGTTCAGCTTTTTTGTACAAAC
TTGTTGATATCATCTAGAGCGGCCGCAGGTACCTGAATAACTAAGGCCGCTTCCCTTTAGTGAGGGTTAA
TGCTTCGAGCAGACATGATAAGATACATTGATGAGTTTGGACAAACCACAACTAGAATGCAGTGAAAAAA
ATGCTTTATTTGTGAAATTTGTGATGCTATTGCTTTATTTGTAACCATTATAAGCTGCAATAAACAAGTT
AACAACAACAATTGCATTCATTTTATGTTTCAGGTTCAGGGGGAGATGTGGGAGGTTTTTTAAAGCAAGT
AAAACCTCTACAAATGTGGTAAAATCCGATAAGGATCGATTCCGGAGCCTGAATGGCGAATGG
[124 nt withheld, positions 624-747]
C
[91 nt withheld, positions 749-839]
A
[49 nt withheld, positions 841-889]
CCTTTGACGTTGGAGTCCACGT
